>Addgene plasmid #46057 | pXP731 | depositor full sequence | sequence record 64879 | pXP731 sequence 5059 bps
CATATGATCTTAGCCTTGTTACTAGTTAGAAAAAGACATTTTTGCTGTCAGTCACTGTCAAGAGATTCTT
TTGCTGGCATTTCTTCTAGAAGCAAAAAGAGCGATGCGTCTTTTCCGCTGAACCGTTCCAGCAAAAAAGA
CTACCAACGCAATATGGATTGTCAGAATCATATAAAAGAGAAGCAAATAACTCCTTGTCTTGTATCAATT
GCATTATAATATCTTCTTGTTAGTGCAATATCATATAGAAGTCATCGAAATAGATATTAAGAAAAACAAA
CTGTACAATCAATCAATCAATCATCACATAAACCTAGGCTCGAGTCATGTAATTAGTTATGTCACGCTTA
CATTCACGCCCTCCCCCCACATCCGCTCTAACCGAAAAGGAAGGAGTTAGACAACCTGAAGTCTAGGTCC
CTATTTATTTTTTTATAGTTATGTTAGTATTAAGAACGTTATTTATATTTCAAATTTTTCTTTTTTTTCT
GTACAGACGCGTGTACGCATGTAACATTATACTGAAAACCTTGCTTGAGAAGGTTTTGGGACGCTCGAAG
GCTTTAATTTGCGGCCAAGCTTGCATGCCTGCAGGTCGACTCTAGAGGATCCCCGGGATAACTTCGTATA
ATGTATGCTATACGAAGTTATGGATTTTCTTAACTTCTTCGGCGACAGCATCACCGACTTCGGTGGTACT
GTTGGAACCACCTAAATCACCAGTTCTGATACCTGCATCCAAAACCTTTTTAACTGCATCTTCAATGGCC
TTACCTTCTTCAGGCAAGTTCAATGACAATTTCAACATCATTGCAGCAGACAAGATAGTGGCGATAGGGT
TGACCTTATTCTTTGGCAAATCTGGAGCAGAACCGTGGCATGGTTCGTACAAACCAAATGCGGTGTTCTT
GTCTGGCAAAGAGGCCAAGGACGCAGATGGCAACAAACCCAAGGAACCTGGGATAACGGAGGCTTCATCG
GAGATGATATCACCAAACATGTTGCTGGTGATTATAATACCATTTAGGTGGGTTGGGTTCTTAACTAGGA
TCATGGCGGCAGAATCAATCAATTGATGTTGAACCTTCAATGTAGGAAATTCGTTCTTGATGGTTTCCTC
CACAGTTTTTCTCCATAATCTTGAAGAGGCCAAAACATTAGCTTTATCCAAGGACCAAATAGGCAATGGT
GGCTCATGTTGTAGGGCCATGAAAGCGGCCATTCTTGTGATTCTTTGCACTTCTGGAACGGTGTATTGTT
CACTATCCCAAGCGACACCATCACCATCATCTTCCTTTCTCTTACCAAAGTAAATACCTCCCACTAATTC
TCTGACAACAACGAAGTCAGTACCTTTAGCAAATTGTGGCTTGATTGGAGATAAGTCTAAAAGAGAGTCG
GATGCAAAGTTACATGGTCTTAAGTTGGCGTACAATTGAAGTTCTTTACGGATTTTTAGTAAACCTTGTT
CAGGTCTAACACTACCTGTACCCCATTTAGGACCACCCACAGCACCTAACAAAACGGCATCAGCCTTCTT
GGAGGCTTCCAGCGCCTCATCTGGAAGTGGGACACCTGTAGCTTCGATAGCAGCACCACCAATTAAATGA
TTTTCGAAATCGAACTTGACATTGGAACGAACATCAGAAATAGCTTTAAGAACCTTAATGGCTTCGGCTG
TGATTTCTTGACCAACGTGGTCACCTGGCAAAACGACGATCTTCTTAGGGGCAGACATTAGAATGGTATA
TCCTTGAAATATATATATATATTGCTGAAATGTAAAAGGTAAGAAAAGTTAGAAAGTAAGACGATTGCTA
ACCACCTATTGGAAAAACAATAGGTCCTTAAATAATATTGTCAACTTCAAGTATTGTGATGCAAGCATTT
AGTCATGAACGCTTCTCTATTCTATATGAAAAGCCGGTTCCGGCGCTCTCACCTTTCCTTTTTCTCCCAA
TTTTTCAGTTGAAAAAGGTATATGCGTCAGGCGACCTCTGAAATTAACAAAAAATTTCCAGTCATCGAAT
TTGATTCTGTGCGATAGCGCCCCTGTGTGTTCTCGTTATGTTGAGGAAAAAAATAATGGTTAATAACTTC
GTATAATGTATGCTATACGAAGTTATCCCGGGTACCGAGCTCGAATTCATCACGTGCTATAAAAATAATT
ATAATTTAAATTTTTTAATATAAATATATAAATTAAAAATAGAAAGTAAAAAAAGAAATTAAAGAAAAAA
TAGTTTTTGTTTTCCGAAGATGTAAAAGACTCTAGGGGGATCGCCAACAAATACTACCTTTTATCTTGCT
CTTCCTGCTCTCAGGTATTAATGCCGAATTGTTTCATCTTGTCTGTGTAGAAGACCACACACGAAAATCC
TGTGATTTTACATTTTACTTATCGTTAATCGAATGTATATCTATTTAATCTGCTTTTCTTGTCTAATAAA
TATATATGTAAAGTACGCTTTTTGTTGAAATTTTTTAAACCTTTGTTTATTTTTTTTTCTTCATTCCGTA
ACTCTTCTACCTTCTTTATTTACTTTCTAAAATCCAAATACAAAACATAAAAATAAATAAACACAGAGTA
AATTCCCAAATTATTCCATCATTAAAAGATACGAGGCGCGTGTAAGTTACGAATTCGTAATCATGGTCAT
AGCTGTTTCCTGTGTGAAATTGTTATCCGCTCACAATTCCACACAACATACGAGCCGGAAGCATAAAGTG
TAAAGCCTGGGGTGCCTAATGAGTGAGCTAACTCACATTAATTGCGTTGCGCTCACTGCCCGCTTTCCAG
TCGGGAAACCTGTCGTGCCAGCTGCATTAATGAATCGGCCAACGCGCGGGGAGAGGCGGTTTGCGTATTG
GGCGCTCTTCCGCTTCCTCGCTCACTGACTCGCTGCGCTCGGTCGTTCGGCTGCGGCGAGCGGTATCAGC
TCACTCAAAGGCGGTAATACGGTTATCCACAGAATCAGGGGATAACGCAGGAAAGAACATGTGAGCAAAA
GGCCAGCAAAAGGCCAGGAACCGTAAAAAGGCCGCGTTGCTGGCGTTTTTCCATAGGCTCCGCCCCCCTG
ACGAGCATCACAAAAATCGACGCTCAAGTCAGAGGTGGCGAAACCCGACAGGACTATAAAGATACCAGGC
GTTTCCCCCTGGAAGCTCCCTCGTGCGCTCTCCTGTTCCGACCCTGCCGCTTACCGGATACCTGTCCGCC
TTTCTCCCTTCGGGAAGCGTGGCGCTTTCTCATAGCTCACGCTGTAGGTATCTCAGTTCGGTGTAGGTCG
TTCGCTCCAAGCTGGGCTGTGTGCACGAACCCCCCGTTCAGCCCGACCGCTGCGCCTTATCCGGTAACTA
TCGTCTTGAGTCCAACCCGGTAAGACACGACTTATCGCCACTGGCAGCAGCCACTGGTAACAGGATTAGC
AGAGCGAGGTATGTAGGCGGTGCTACAGAGTTCTTGAAGTGGTGGCCTAACTACGGCTACACTAGAAGGA
CAGTATTTGGTATCTGCGCTCTGCTGAAGCCAGTTACCTTCGGAAAAAGAGTTGGTAGCTCTTGATCCGG
CAAACAAACCACCGCTGGTAGCGGTGGTTTTTTTGTTTGCAAGCAGCAGATTACGCGCAGAAAAAAAGGA
TCTCAAGAAGATCCTTTGATCTTTTCTACGGGGTCTGACGCTCAGTGGAACGAAAACTCACGTTAAGGGA
TTTTGGTCATGAGATTATCAAAAAGGATCTTCACCTAGATCCTTTTAAATTAAAAATGAAGTTTTAAATC
AATCTAAAGTATATATGAGTAAACTTGGTCTGACAGTTACCAATGCTTAATCAGTGAGGCACCTATCTCA
GCGATCTGTCTATTTCGTTCATCCATAGTTGCCTGACTCCCCGTCGTGTAGATAACTACGATACGGGAGG
GCTTACCATCTGGCCCCAGTGCTGCAATGATACCGCGAGACCCACGCTCACCGGCTCCAGATTTATCAGC
AATAAACCAGCCAGCCGGAAGGGCCGAGCGCAGAAGTGGTCCTGCAACTTTATCCGCCTCCATCCAGTCT
ATTAATTGTTGCCGGGAAGCTAGAGTAAGTAGTTCGCCAGTTAATAGTTTGCGCAACGTTGTTGCCATTG
CTACAGGCATCGTGGTGTCACGCTCGTCGTTTGGTATGGCTTCATTCAGCTCCGGTTCCCAACGATCAAG
GCGAGTTACATGATCCCCCATGTTGTGCAAAAAAGCGGTTAGCTCCTTCGGTCCTCCGATCGTTGTCAGA
AGTAAGTTGGCCGCAGTGTTATCACTCATGGTTATGGCAGCACTGCATAATTCTCTTACTGTCATGCCAT
CCGTAAGATGCTTTTCTGTGACTGGTGAGTACTCAACCAAGTCATTCTGAGAATAGTGTATGCGGCGACC
GAGTTGCTCTTGCCCGGCGTCAATACGGGATAATACCGCGCCACATAGCAGAACTTTAAAAGTGCTCATC
ATTGGAAAACGTTCTTCGGGGCGAAAACTCTCAAGGATCTTACCGCTGTTGAGATCCAGTTCGATGTAAC
CCACTCGTGCACCCAACTGATCTTCAGCATCTTTTACTTTCACCAGCGTTTCTGGGTGAGCAAAAACAGG
AAGGCAAAATGCCGCAAAAAAGGGAATAAGGGCGACACGGAAATGTTGAATACTCATACTCTTCCTTTTT
CAATATTATTGAAGCATTTATCAGGGTTATTGTCTCATGAGCGGATACATATTTGAATGTATTTAGAAAA
ATAAACAAATAGGGGTTCCGCGCACATTTCCCCGAAAAGTGCCACCTGACGTCTAAGAAACCATTATTAT
CATGACATTAACCTATAAAAATAGGCGTATCACGAGGCCCTTTCGTCTCGCGCGTTTCGGTGATGACGGT
GAAAACCTCTGACACATGCAGCTCCCGGAGACGGTCACAGCTTGTCTGTAAGCGGATGCCGGGAGCAGAC
AAGCCCGTCAGGGCGCGTCAGCGGGTGTTGGCGGGTGTCGGGGCTGGCTTAACTATGCGGCATCAGAGCA
GATTGTACTGAGAGTGCAC
Features (pLannotate 1.2.2; 18 found; start..end, strand, type, name):
     22..256     +  promoter       CUP1 promoter: S. cerevisiae CUP1; inducible metallothionein promoter, regulated by Cu2+
    325..572     +  terminator     CYC1 terminator: S. cerevisiae CYC1; transcription terminator for CYC1
    577..617     -  misc_feature   MCS (fragment): pUC18/19 multiple cloning site
    618..651     -  protein_bind   loxP: Cre-mediated recombination occurs in the 8-bp core sequence (GCATACAT). Cre recombinase
    652..1738    -  CDS            LEU2 (fragment): 3-isopropylmalate dehydrogenase, required for leucine biosynthesis; S. cerevisiae LEU2; yeast auxotrophic marker
   1739..2091    -  promoter       LEU2 promoter (fragment): S. cerevisiae LEU2
   2093..2126    -  protein_bind   loxP: Cre-mediated recombination occurs in the 8-bp core sequence (GCATACAT). Cre recombinase
   2127..2148    -  misc_feature   MCS (fragment): pUC18/19 multiple cloning site
   2149..2640    +  misc_feature   CEN/ARS: S. cerevisiae CEN6 centromere fused to an autonomously replicating sequence
   2680..2696    -  protein_bind   lac operator: The lac repressor binds to the lac operator to inhibit transcription in E. coli. This inhibition can be relieved by adding lactose or isopropyl-β-D-thiogalactopyranoside (IPTG). lac repressor encoded by lacI
   2704..2734    -  promoter       lac promoter: promoter for the E. coli lac operon
   2749..2770    -  protein_bind   CAP binding site: CAP binding activates transcription in the presence of cAMP. E. coli catabolite activator protein
   2783..2875    -  CDS            lacI (fragment): lac repressor; lacI; The lac repressor binds to the lac operator to inhibit transcription in E. coli. This inhibition can be relieved by adding lactose or isopropyl-β-D-thiogalactopyranoside (IPTG).
   3058..3646    -  rep_origin     ori: high-copy-number ColE1/pMB1/pBR322/pUC origin of replication
   3817..4677    -  CDS            AmpR: β-lactamase; bla; confers resistance to ampicillin, carbenicillin, and related antibiotics
   4678..4782    -  promoter       AmpR promoter: bla
   4877..4912    +  CDS            rop (fragment): Rop protein, which maintains plasmids at low copy number; rop
   5014..6       +  misc_feature   bom (fragment) (across the origin): basis of mobility region from pBR322
