[The description below was written by a language model from this plasmid's Addgene catalogue record and pLannotate feature annotations shown in this document.]
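Description:
pXP731 is an empty yeast expression backbone of 5,059 bp built on pUC18, designed as an E. coli–Saccharomyces cerevisiae shuttle vector and belonging to a vector set with regulated promoters intended for systematic metabolic engineering in yeast. In bacteria it is maintained at high copy through the pUC-type ColE1 origin and selected with ampicillin via the β-lactamase gene and its native promoter. Remnants of the pUC18 backbone are also annotated, including the lac promoter, operator and CAP binding site, split fragments of the multiple cloning site, and short lacI, rop and bom fragments that have no evident functional role here. In yeast, a CEN/ARS element (CEN6 centromere fused to an autonomously replicating sequence) provides stable, low-copy episomal maintenance, and the LEU2 marker with its own promoter complements leucine auxotrophy.

The expression cassette consists of the S. cerevisiae CUP1 metallothionein promoter followed by the CYC1 transcription terminator, with a short unannotated gap between them where a gene of interest would presumably be inserted; the record does not describe the cloning sites available there. Because CUP1 is regulated by copper ions, expression of an inserted gene can be induced by adding Cu2+ to the culture. The LEU2 cassette is flanked by two loxP sites, so Cre recombinase can excise the marker, a design that allows the auxotrophic marker to be recycled for further rounds of strain modification. No insert, tag or reporter is present. Repository quality-control sequencing noted a few differences from the depositor's sequence that are not thought to affect function.
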