Addgene plasmid #46057: pXP731
Purpose: (Empty Backbone)
Depositing lab: Nancy DaSilva. Depositing organization: University of California, Irvine. Publication: Development and characterization of a vector set with regulated promoters for systematic metabolic engineering in Saccharomyces cerevisiae. Shen MW, Fang F, Sandmeyer S, Da Silva NA. Yeast. 2012 Dec;29(12):495-503. doi: 10.1002/yea.2930. Epub 2012 Nov 19. PubMed 23166051.
Backbone
  Vector backbone: pUC18
  Backbone manufacturer: Invitrogen
  Backbone size (bp): 5059
  Vector type: Yeast Expression
  Promoter: CUP1
  Selectable markers: LEU2
Growth in bacteria
  Bacterial resistance: Ampicillin, 100 μg/mL
  Growth temperature: 37°C
  Growth strain: XL1 Blue
  Copy number: High Copy
Terms and licenses: Academic/Nonprofit Terms; Industry Terms: Not Available to Industry
Depositor comments: Addgene's quality control sequencing has identified a few discrepancies compared to the depositor's full sequence; these differences are not thought to affect plasmid function.
How to cite: pXP731 was a gift from Nancy DaSilva (Addgene plasmid # 46057 ; http://n2t.net/addgene:46057 ; RRID:Addgene_46057)
