>Addgene plasmid #46057 | pXP731 | addgene partial sequence | sequence record 66323 | Leu2-R 5'-accggtaccccatttaggac-3'
CACCTAACAAAACGGCATCAGCCTTCTTGGAGGCTTCCAGCGCCTCATCTGGAAGTGGGACACCTGTAGC
TTCGATAGCAGCACCACCAATTAAATGATTTTCGAAATCGAACTTGACATTGGAACGAACATCAGAAATA
GCTTTAAGAACCTTAATGGCTTCGGCTGTGATTTCTTGACCAACGTGGTCACCTGGCAAAACGACGATCT
TCTTAGGGGCAGACATTAGAATGGTATATCCTTGAAATATATATATATATTGCTGAAATGTAAAAGGTAA
GAAAAGTTAGAAAGTAAGACGATTGCTAACCACCTATTGGAAAAACAATAGGTCCTTAAATAATATTGTC
AACTTCAAGTATTGTGATGCAAGCATTTAGTCATGAACGCTTCTCTATTCTATATGAAAAGCCGGTTCCG
GCGCTCTCACCTTTCCTTTTTCTCCCAATTTTTCAGTTGAAAAAGGTATATGCGTCAGGCGACCTCTGAA
ATTAACAAAAAATTTCCAGTCATCGAATTTGATTCTGTGCGATAGCGCCCCTGTGTGTTCTCGTTATGTT
GAGGAAAAAAATAATGGTTAATAACTTCGTATAATGTATGCTATACGAAGTTATCCCGGGTACCGAGCTC
GAATTCGTAACTTACACGCGCCTCGTATCTTTTAATGATGGAATAATTTGGGAATTTACTCTGTGTTTAT
TTATTTTTATGTTTTGTATTTGGATTTTAGAAAGTAAATAAAGAAGGTAGAAGAGTTACGGAATGAAGAA
AAAAAAATAAACAAAGGTTTAAAAAATTTCAACAAAAAGCGTACTTTACATATATATTTATTAGACAAGA
AAAGC
