>Addgene plasmid #46057 | pXP731 | addgene partial sequence | sequence record 66324 | Leu2-F 5'-atgctgtcgccgaagaag-3'
CATAACTTCGTATAGCATACATTATACGAAGTTATCCCGGGGATCCTCTAGAGTCGACCTGCAGGCATGC
AAGCTTGGCCGCAAATTAAAGCCTTCGAGCGTCCCAAAACCTTCTCAAGCAAGGTTTTCAGTATAATGTT
ACATGCGTACACGCGTCTGTACAGAAAAAAAAGAAAAATTTGAAATATAAATAACGTTCTTAATACTAAC
ATAACTATAAAAAAATAAATAGGGACCTAGACTTCAGGTTGTCTAACTCCTTCCTTTTCGGTTAGAGCGG
ATGTGGGGGGAGGGCGTGAATGTAAGCGTGACATAACTAATTACATGACTCGAGCCTAGGTTTATGTGAT
GATTGATTGATTGATTGTACAGTTTGTTTTTCTTAATATCTATTTCGATGACTTCTATATGATATTGCAC
TAACAAGAAGATATTATAATGCAATTGATACAAGACAAGGAGTTATTTGCTTCTCTTTTATATGATTCTG
ACAATCCATATTGCGTTGGTAGTCTTTTTTGCTGGAACGGTTCAGCGGAAAAGACGCATCGCTCTTTTTG
CTTCTAGAAGAAATGCCAGCAAAAGAATCTCTTGACAGTGACTGACAGCAAAAATGTCTTTTTCTAACTA
GTAACAAGGCTAAGATCATATGGAATTCCTATGCCTGGTGCACTCTCAGTACAATCTGCTCTGATGCCGC
ATAGTTAAGCCAGCCCCGACACCCGCCAACACCCGCTGACGCGCCCTGACGGGCTTGTCTGCTCCCGGCA
TCCGCTTACAGACAAGCTGTGACCGTCTCCGGGAGCTGCATGTGTCAGAGGTTTTCACCGTCATCACCGA
AACGCGCGAGACGAAAGGGCCTCCTGATACGCC
